Addgene plasmid #200441: Flag-ciBAR2
Purpose: Expresses Flag-tagged human ciBAR2 in mammalian cells
Depositing lab: Ken-Ichi Takemaru. Depositing organization: Stony Brook University. Publication: BAR Domain-Containing FAM92 Proteins Interact with Chibby1 To Facilitate Ciliogenesis. Li FQ, Chen X, Fisher C, Siller SS, Zelikman K, Kuriyama R, Takemaru KI. Mol Cell Biol. 2016 Oct 13;36(21):2668-2680. doi: 10.1128/MCB.00160-16. Print 2016 Nov 1. PubMed 27528616.
Backbone
  Vector backbone: pCD-betaG-FLAG
  Backbone size w/o insert (bp): 4118
  Total vector size (bp): 5033
  Vector type: Mammalian Expression
Growth in bacteria
  Bacterial resistance: Ampicillin, 100 μg/mL
  Growth temperature: 37°C
  Growth strain: DH5alpha
  Copy number: High Copy
Gene/Insert
  Gene/Insert name: ciBAR2
  Species: H. sapiens (human)
  Insert size (bp): 915
  Promoter: CMV
  Tag / fusion protein: Flag (N terminal on backbone)
  Cloning method: Restriction Enzyme; 5′ cloning site EcoRI (not destroyed); 3′ cloning site XhoI (not destroyed)
  Sequencing primers: 5′ GCGTGCCTAATGGGAGGTCT
Terms and licenses: Academic/Nonprofit Terms; Industry Terms: Not Available to Industry
How to cite: Flag-ciBAR2 was a gift from Ken-Ichi Takemaru (Addgene plasmid # 200441 ; http://n2t.net/addgene:200441 ; RRID:Addgene_200441)
