[The description below was written by a language model from this plasmid's Addgene catalogue record and pLannotate feature annotations shown in this document.]
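Description:
Flag-ciBAR2 is a mammalian expression plasmid built on the pCD-betaG-FLAG backbone that drives production of N-terminally Flag-tagged human ciBAR2 (CIBAR2, also known as FAM92B). It is propagated in E. coli as a high-copy plasmid through a ColE1/pUC-type origin of replication and selected with ampicillin via the β-lactamase gene and its native promoter. An f1 bacteriophage origin is also present, along with leftover cloning-vector elements (lacZα and lacI fragments, lac promoter and operator, CAP binding site) that play no part in mammalian expression. No mammalian selection marker is annotated, so the plasmid appears suited to transient transfection.

The catalogue entry lists the promoter as CMV; the feature annotation identifies it more specifically as the simian cytomegalovirus IE94 immediate-early enhancer/promoter. Downstream lies an SP6 promoter, then a short Flag epitope sequence supplied by the backbone (annotated as a fragment of 3xFLAG), followed by the roughly 0.9 kb ciBAR2 coding sequence, which was inserted between EcoRI and XhoI sites that remain intact. An SV40 polyadenylation signal follows the insert, although it is annotated on the opposite strand. The SP6 promoter upstream, and the partial T7 and T3 promoters flanking the region downstream, could in principle serve for in vitro transcription or as sequencing landmarks. The sequenced record is a few bases shorter than the listed total size.

ciBAR2 is a BAR domain-containing protein that is thought to cooperate with Chibby1 (CBY1) in ciliogenesis, possibly through recruitment and fusion of endosomal vesicles at distal appendages. The Flag tag allows detection, localisation and immunoprecipitation of the expressed protein, in keeping with the associated study of FAM92 protein interactions with Chibby1.
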