Features (pLannotate 1.2.2; 16 found; start..end, strand, type, name):
    555..1415    -  CDS            AmpR: β-lactamase; bla; confers resistance to ampicillin, carbenicillin, and related antibiotics
   1416..1520    -  promoter       AmpR promoter: bla
   1573..2001    -  rep_origin     f1 ori (sequence partly withheld): f1 bacteriophage origin of replication; arrow indicates direction of (+) strand synthesis
   2006..2072    -  CDS            lacZα (fragment): LacZα fragment of β-galactosidase; lacZ fragment
   2079..3056    +  promoter       CMV IE94 promoter: enhancer/promoter region of simian cytomegalovirus major immediate early transcription unit IE94
   3091..3109    +  promoter       SP6 promoter: promoter for bacteriophage SP6 RNA polymerase
   3147..3173    +  CDS            3xFLAG (fragment): three tandem FLAG® epitope tags
   3183..4094    +  CDS            CIBAR2: CBAR2_HUMAN - Also known as FAM92B. Experimental evidence at protein level: Swiss-Prot protein existence level 1. May play a role in ciliogenesis (By similarity). In cooperation with CBY1 may facilitate ciliogenesis likely by the recruitment and fusion of endosomal vesicles at distal appendages during early stages of ciliogenesis (PubMed:27528616). From Homo sapiens (Human).
   4113..4130    -  promoter       T7 promoter (fragment): promoter for bacteriophage T7 RNA polymerase
   4135..4269    -  polyA_signal   SV40 poly(A) signal: SV40 polyadenylation signal
   4382..4400    -  promoter       T3 promoter: promoter for bacteriophage T3 RNA polymerase
   4445..4461    -  protein_bind   lac operator: The lac repressor binds to the lac operator to inhibit transcription in E. coli. This inhibition can be relieved by adding lactose or isopropyl-β-D-thiogalactopyranoside (IPTG). lac repressor encoded by lacI
   4469..4499    -  promoter       lac promoter: promoter for the E. coli lac operon
   4514..4535    -  protein_bind   CAP binding site: CAP binding activates transcription in the presence of cAMP. E. coli catabolite activator protein
   4548..4640    -  CDS            lacI (fragment): lac repressor; lacI; The lac repressor binds to the lac operator to inhibit transcription in E. coli. This inhibition can be relieved by adding lactose or isopropyl-β-D-thiogalactopyranoside (IPTG).
   4823..384     -  rep_origin     ori (across the origin): high-copy-number ColE1/pMB1/pBR322/pUC origin of replication
>Addgene plasmid #200441 | Flag-ciBAR2 | addgene full sequence | sequence record 392674 | Addgene NGS Result
TGTAGGTATCTCAGTTCGGTGTAGGTCGTTCGCTCCAAGCTGGGCTGTGTGCACGAACCCCCCGTTCAGC
CCGACCGCTGCGCCTTATCCGGTAACTATCGTCTTGAGTCCAACCCGGTAAGACACGACTTATCGCCACT
GGCAGCAGCCACTGGTAACAGGATTAGCAGAGCGAGGTATGTAGGCGGTGCTACAGAGTTCTTGAAGTGG
TGGCCTAACTACGGCTACACTAGAAGAACAGTATTTGGTATCTGCGCTCTGCTGAAGCCAGTTACCTTCG
GAAAAAGAGTTGGTAGCTCTTGATCCGGCAAACAAACCACCGCTGGTAGCGGTGGTTTTTTTGTTTGCAA
GCAGCAGATTACGCGCAGAAAAAAAGGATCTCAAGAAGATCCTTTGATCTTTTCTACGGGGTCTGACGCT
CAGTGGAACGAAAACTCACGTTAAGGGATTTTGGTCATGAGATTATCAAAAAGGATCTTCACCTAGATCC
TTTTAAATTAAAAATGAAGTTTTAAATCAATCTAAAGTATATATGAGTAAACTTGGTCTGACAGTTACCA
ATGCTTAATCAGTGAGGCACCTATCTCAGCGATCTGTCTATTTCGTTCATCCATAGTTGCCTGACTCCCC
GTCGTGTAGATAACTACGATACGGGAGGGCTTACCATCTGGCCCCAGTGCTGCAATGATACCGCGAGACC
CACGCTCACCGGCTCCAGATTTATCAGCAATAAACCAGCCAGCCGGAAGGGCCGAGCGCAGAAGTGGTCC
TGCAACTTTATCCGCCTCCATCCAGTCTATTAATTGTTGCCGGGAAGCTAGAGTAAGTAGTTCGCCAGTT
AATAGTTTGCGCAACGTTGTTGCCATTGCTACAGGCATCGTGGTGTCACGCTCGTCGTTTGGTATGGCTT
CATTCAGCTCCGGTTCCCAACGATCAAGGCGAGTTACATGATCCCCCATGTTGTGCAAAAAAGCGGTTAG
CTCCTTCGGTCCTCCGATCGTTGTCAGAAGTAAGTTGGCCGCAGTGTTATCACTCATGGTTATGGCAGCA
CTGCATAATTCTCTTACTGTCATGCCATCCGTAAGATGCTTTTCTGTGACTGGTGAGTACTCAACCAAGT
CATTCTGAGAATAGTGTATGCGGCGACCGAGTTGCTCTTGCCCGGCGTCAATACGGGATAATACCGCGCC
ACATAGCAGAACTTTAAAAGTGCTCATCATTGGAAAACGTTCTTCGGGGCGAAAACTCTCAAGGATCTTA
CCGCTGTTGAGATCCAGTTCGATGTAACCCACTCGTGCACCCAACTGATCTTCAGCATCTTTTACTTTCA
CCAGCGTTTCTGGGTGAGCAAAAACAGGAAGGCAAAATGCCGCAAAAAAGGGAATAAGGGCGACACGGAA
ATGTTGAATACTCATACTCTTCCTTTTTCAATATTATTGAAGCATTTATCAGGGTTATTGTCTCATGAGC
GGATACATATTTGAATGTATTTAGAAAAATAAACAAATAGGGGTTCCGCGCACATTTCCCCGAAAAGTGC
CACCTAAATTGTAAGCGTTAATATTTTGTTAAAATTCGCGTTAAATTTTTGTTAAATCAGCTCATTTTTT
AACCAATAGGCCGAAATCGGCAAAATCCCTTATAAATCAAAAGAATAGACCGAGATAGGGT
[37 nt withheld, positions 1672-1708]
AAAGAACGTGGACTCCAACGTCAAAGG
[49 nt withheld, positions 1736-1784]
T
[91 nt withheld, positions 1786-1876]
G
[124 nt withheld, positions 1878-2001]
CCCATTCGCCATTCAGGCTGCGCAACTGTTGGGAAGGGCGATCGGTGCGGGCCTCTTCGCTATTACGCCA
GTCGACCGCCAATTCAATATGGCGTATATGGACTCATGCCAATTCAATATGGTGGATCTGGACCTGTGCC
AATTCAATATGGCGTATATGGACTCGTGCCAATTCAATATGGTGGATCTGGACCCCAGCCAATTCAATAT
GGCGGACTTGGCACCATGCCAATTCAATATGGCGGACCTGGCACTGTGCCAACTGGGGAGGGGTCTACTT
GGCACGGTGCCAAGTTTGAGGAGGGGTCTTGGCCCTGTGCCAAGTCCGCCATATTGAATTGGCATGGTGC
CAATAATGGCGGCCATATTGGCTATATGCCAGGATCAATATATAGGCAATATCCAATATGGCCCTATGCC
AATATGGCTATTGGCCAGGTTCAATACTATGTATTGGCCCTATGCCATATAGTATTCCATATATGGGTTT
TCCTATTGACGTAGATAGCCCCTCCCAATGGGCGGTCCCATATACCATATATGGGGCTTCCTAATACCGC
CCATAGCCACTCCCCCATTGACGTCAATGGTCTCTATATATGGTCTTTCCTATTGACGTCATATGGGCGG
TCCTATTGACGTATATGGCGCCTCCCCCATTGACGTCAATTACGGTAAATGGCCCGCCTGGCTCAATGCC
CATTGACGTCAATAGGACCACCCACCATTGACGTCAATGGGATGGCTCATTGCCCATTCATATCCGTTCT
CACGCCCCCTATTGACGTCAATGACGGTAAATGGCCCACTTGGCAGTACATCAATATCTATTAATAGTAA
CTTGGCAAGTACATTACTATTGGAAGTACGCCAGGGTACATTGGCAGTACTCCCATTGACGTCAATGGCG
GTAAATGGCCCGCGATGGCTGCCAAGTACATCCCCATTGACGTCAATGGGGAGGGGCAATGACGCAAATG
GGCGTTCCATTGACGTAAATGGGCGGTAGGCGTGCCTAATGGGAGGTCTATATAAGCAATGCTCGTTTAG
GGAACCGCCATTCTGCCTGGGGACGTCGGAGCAAGCTTGATTTAGGTGACACTATAGAATACAAGCTACT
TGTTCTTTTTGCAGGATCCACCATGGATTACAAGGATGACGACGATAAGATCTCGAATTCAATGAACATC
GTCTTCTCCAGGGACAGCCAGGTGAGGGTGATGGAGAATACCGTGGCCAACACCGAGAAGTACTTTGGGC
AGTTCTGCTCGCTGCTGGCCGCCTACACGCGCAAGACGGCCCGGCTGCGGGACAAGGCGGACCAGCTGGT
CAAGCAGCTCATCGACTTTGCCAACTCCGAGAACCCCGAGCTGCGGGCCACCATGAGGGGCTTCGCTGAG
GACCTGGCCAAAGTGCAGGATTACCGGCAGGCCCAGGTCGAGAGGCTGGAGACCAAGGTGGTCAACCCCC
TGAAGCTCTACGGGGCACAGATCAAGCAGACACGGGCTGAGATCAAGAAATTCAAACATGTCCAAAATCA
TGAGATCAAACAACTGGAAAAACTGGAGAAACTGAGGCAGAAGTCACCCTCGGATCAGCAAATGATCTCC
CAGGCAGAGACCAGAGTGCAGAGGGCCGCTGTGGACTCCAGCCGCACCACCCTCCAGCTGGAGGAGACTG
TGGATGGCTTCCAGAGGCAGAAGCTCAAGGACCTGCAGAAATTTTTTTGTGACTTTGTAACTATTGAGAT
GGTTTTCCATGCCAAAGCGGTGGAGGTGTATTCTAGCGCCTTCCAGACCCTGGAGAAGTATGACCTGGAG
AGGGATCTACTGGATTTTAGAGCCAAGATGCAAGGAGTTTATGGGCATTATGACACTCGGCTGCTTGCCA
ACACCAGCCCCCCTCCATCTGTTCTTCAGTCTCTCGCCAGCCAGGGAACTCTGCAGGTCCAGCTGAGTAG
GGCAAATGAAGACCCTGAACATCCTCATGCCAATCATGGCAGGTTTAGTCTCTGTGAGTGGGTGGTTAAG
GGGCAGCCAGCCCACTGTGTGTGTGGGCAGGGTGGGCATCTCATGCTTCCAGGACATTCTCTCTAACTCG
AGCCTCTAGAACTATAGTGAGTCGTATTACGTAGATCCAGACATGATAAGATACATTGATGAGTTTGGAC
AAACCACAACTAGAATGCAGTGAAAAAAATGCTTTATTTGTGAAATTTGTGATGCTATTGCTTTATTTGT
AACCATTATAAGCTGCAATAAACAAGTTAACAACAACAATTGCATTCATTTTATGTTTCAGGTTCAGGGG
GAGGTGTGGGAGGTTTTTTAATTCGCGGCCGCGGCGCCAATGCATTGGGCCCGGTACCCAGCTTTTGTTC
CCTTTAGTGAGGGTTAATTGCGCGCTTGGCGTAATCATGGTCATAGCTGTTTCCTGTGTGAAATTGTTAT
CCGCTCACAATTCCACACAACATACGAGCCGGGAGCATAAAGTGTAAAGCCTGGGGTGCCTAATGAGTGA
GCTAACTCACATTAATTGCGTTGCGCTCACTGCCCGCTTTCCAGTCGGGAAACCTGTCGTGCCAGCTGCA
TTAATGAATCGGCCAACGCGCGGGGAGAGGCGGTTTGCGTATTGGGCGCTCTTCCGCTTCCTCGCTCACT
GACTCGCTGCGCTCGGTCGTTCGGCTGCGGCGAGCGGTATCAGCTCACTCAAAGGCGGTAATACGGTTAT
CCACAGAATCAGGGGATAACGCAGGAAAGAACATGTGAGCAAAAGGCCAGCAAAAGGCCAGGAACCGTAA
AAAGGCCGCGTTGCTGGCGTTTTTCCATAGGCTCCGCCCCCCTGACGAGCATCACAAAAATCGACGCTCA
AGTCAGAGGTGGCGAAACCCGACAGGACTATAAAGATACCAGGCGTTTCCCCCTGGAAGCTCCCTCGTGC
GCTCTCCTGTTCCGACCCTGCCGCTTACCGGATACCTGTCCGCCTTTCTCCCTTCGGGAAGCGTGGCGCT
TTCTCATAGCTCACGC
