>Addgene plasmid #200441 | Flag-ciBAR2 | depositor partial sequence | sequence record 388737 | full-length human ciBAR2 cDNA
ATGAACATCGTCTTCTCCAGGGACAGCCAGGTGAGGGTGATGGAGAATACCGTGGCCAACACCGAGAAGT
ACTTTGGGCAGTTCTGCTCGCTGCTGGCCGCCTACACGCGCAAGACGGCCCGGCTGCGGGACAAGGCGGA
CCAGCTGGTCAAGCAGCTCATCGACTTTGCCAACTCCGAGAACCCCGAGCTGCGGGCCACCATGAGGGGC
TTCGCTGAGGACCTGGCCAAAGTGCAGGATTACCGGCAGGCCCAGGTCGAGAGGCTGGAGACCAAGGTGG
TCAACCCCCTGAAGCTCTACGGGGCACAGATCAAGCAGACACGGGCTGAGATCAAGAAATTCAAACATGT
CCAAAATCATGAGATCAAACAACTGGAAAAACTGGAGAAACTGAGGCAGAAGTCACCCTCGGATCAGCAA
ATGATCTCCCAGGCAGAGACCAGAGTGCAGAGGGCCGCTGTGGACTCCAGCCGCACCACCCTCCAGCTGG
AGGAGACTGTGGATGGCTTCCAGAGGCAGAAGCTCAAGGACCTGCAGAAATTTTTTTGTGACTTTGTAAC
TATTGAGATGGTTTTCCATGCCAAAGCGGTGGAGGTGTATTCTAGCGCCTTCCAGACCCTGGAGAAGTAT
GACCTGGAGAGGGATCTACTGGATTTTAGAGCCAAGATGCAAGGAGTTTATGGGCATTATGACACTCGGC
TGCTTGCCAACACCAGCCCCCCTCCATCTGTTCTTCAGTCTCTCGCCAGCCAGGGAACTCTGCAGGTCCA
GCTGAGTAGGGCAAATGAAGACCCTGAACATCCTCATGCCAATCATGGCAGGTTTAGTCTCTGTGAGTGG
GTGGTTAAGGGGCAGCCAGCCCACTGTGTGTGTGGGCAGGGTGGGCATCTCATGCTTCCAGGACATTCTC
TCTAA
